>Addgene plasmid #166844 | pRS405 PEX14-VAC8-RFP | addgene full sequence | sequence record 329332 | Addgene NGS Result
ACATGCAGCTCCCGGAGACGGTCACAGCTTGTCTGTAAGCGGATGCCGGGAGCAGACAAGCCCGTCAGGG
CGCGTCAGCGGGTGTTGGCGGGTGTCGGGGCTGGCTTAACTATGCGGCATCAGAGCAGATTGTACTGAGA
GTGCACCATATCGACTACGTCGTTAAGGCCGTTTCTGACAGAGTAAAATTCTTGAGGGAACTTTCACCAT
TATGGGAAATGGTTCAAGAAGGTATTGACTTAAACTCCATCAAATGGTCAGGTCATTGAGTGTTTTTTAT
TTGTTGTATTTTTTTTTTTTAGAGAAAATCCTCCAATATATAAATTAGGAATCATAGTTTCATGATTTTC
TGTTACACCTAACTTTTTGTGTGGTGCCCTCCTCCTTGTCAATATTAATGTTAAAGTGCAATTCTTTTTC
CTTATCACGTTGAGCCATTAGTATCAATTTGCTTACCTGTATTCCTTTACATCCTCCTTTTTCTCCTTCT
TGATAAATGTATGTAGATTGCGTATATAGTTTCGTCTACCCTATGAACATATTCCATTTTGTAATTTCGT
GTCGTTTCTATTATGAATTTCATTTATAAAGTTTATGTACAAATATCATAAAAAAAGAGAATCTTTTTAA
GCAAGGATTTTCTTAACTTCTTCGGCGACAGCATCACCGACTTCGGTGGTACTGTTGGAACCACCTAAAT
CACCAGTTCTGATACCTGCATCCAAAACCTTTTTAACTGCATCTTCAATGGCCTTACCTTCTTCAGGCAA
GTTCAATGACAATTTCAACATCATTGCAGCAGACAAGATAGTGGCGATAGGGTTGACCTTATTCTTTGGC
AAATCTGGAGCAGAACCGTGGCATGGTTCGTACAAACCAAATGCGGTGTTCTTGTCTGGCAAAGAGGCCA
AGGACGCAGATGGCAACAAACCCAAGGAACCTGGGATAACGGAGGCTTCATCGGAGATGATATCACCAAA
CATGTTGCTGGTGATTATAATACCATTTAGGTGGGTTGGGTTCTTAACTAGGATCATGGCGGCAGAATCA
ATCAATTGATGTTGAACCTTCAATGTAGGGAATTCGTTCTTGATGGTTTCCTCCACAGTTTTTCTCCATA
ATCTTGAAGAGGCCAAAACATTAGCTTTATCCAAGGACCAAATAGGCAATGGTGGCTCATGTTGTAGGGC
CATGAAAGCGGCCATTCTTGTGATTCTTTGCACTTCTGGAACGGTGTATTGTTCACTATCCCAAGCGACA
CCATCACCATCGTCTTCCTTTCTCTTACCAAAGTAAATACCTCCCACTAATTCTCTGACAACAACGAAGT
CAGTACCTTTAGCAAATTGTGGCTTGATTGGAGATAAGTCTAAAAGAGAGTCGGATGCAAAGTTACATGG
TCTTAAGTTGGCGTACAATTGAAGTTCTTTACGGATTTTTAGTAAACCTTGTTCAGGTCTAACACTACCG
GTACCCCATTTAGGACCACCCACAGCACCTAACAAAACGGCATCAGCCTTCTTGGAGGCTTCCAGCGCCT
CATCTGGAAGTGGAACACCTGTAGCATCGATAGCAGCACCACCAATTAAATGATTTTCGAAATCGAACTT
GACATTGGAACGAACATCAGAAATAGCTTTAAGAACCTTAATGGCTTCGGCTGTGATTTCTTGACCAACG
TGGTCACCTGGCAAAACGACGATCTTCTTAGGGGCAGACATTAGAATGGTATATCCTTGAAATATATATA
TATATATTGCTGAAATGTAAAAGGTAAGAAAAGTTAGAAAGTAAGACGATTGCTAACCACCTATTGGAAA
AAACAATAGGTCCTTAAATAATATTGTCAACTTCAAGTATTGTGATGCAAGCATTTAGTCATGAACGCTT
CTCTATTCTATATGAAAAGCCGGTTCCGGCGCTCTCACCTTTCCTTTTTCTCCCAATTTTTCAGTTGAAA
AAGGTATATGCGTCAGGCGACCTCTGAAATTAACAAAAAATTTCCAGTCATCGAATTTGATTCTGTGCGA
TAGCGCCCCTGTGTGTTCTCGTTATGTTGAGGAAAAAAATAATGGTTGCTAAGAGATTCGAACTCTTGCA
TCTTACGATACCTGAGTATTCCCACAGTTAACTGCGGTCAAGATATTTCTTGAATCAGGCGCCTTAGACC
GCTCGGCCAAACAACCAATTACTTGTTGAGAAATAGAGTATAATTATCCTATAAATATAACGTTTTTGAA
CACACATGAACAAGGAAGTACAGGACAATTGATTTTGAAGAGAATGTGGATTTTGATGTAATTGTTGGGA
TTCCATTTTTAATAAGGCAATAATATTAGGTATGTAGATATACTAGAAGTTCTCCTCGACCGGTCGATAT
GCGGTGTGAAATACCGCACAGATGCGTAAGGAGAAAATACCGCATCAGGAAATTGTAAGCGTTAATATTT
TGTTAAAATTCGCGTTAAATTTTTGTTAAATCAGCTCATTTTTTAACCAATAGGCCGAAATCGGCAAAAT
CCCTTATAAATCAAAAGAATAGACCGAGATAGGGT
[37 nt withheld, positions 2556-2592]
AAAGAACGTGGACTCCAACGTCAAAGG
[49 nt withheld, positions 2620-2668]
T
[91 nt withheld, positions 2670-2760]
G
[124 nt withheld, positions 2762-2885]
CCATTCGCCATTCAGGCTGCGCAACTGTTGGGAAGGGCGATCGGTGCGGGCCTCTTCGCTATTACGCCAG
CTGGCGAAAGGGGGATGTGCTGCAAGGCGATTAAGTTGGGTAACGCCAGGGTTTTCCCAGTCACGACGTT
GTAAAACGACGGCCAGTGAGCGCGCGTAATACGACTCACTATAGGGCGAATTGGGTACCGAGGACTCAAA
ACGAAAAGGAAAAAAATACGAGTGGAAAGAAAAAATGAACCCTTTCCAGTAATTGATAATAATACAATCA
TTCATTATTAGAAATATATTAGTTCTCAATTCAAGGCAGAATAGTGCTGTCATTGTGATCAAATTTTTGT
GTGAGTCTGCTTTGCTTTCTGTTTTTTTTTGTTGACTCGCTGTTCAATCTCCTACTTTTCCTTTTGTTGT
TAAAATAAGGTATTATATATTTATACAACCCTATAAAAAGCAATTAGCCAATTTCCAATCCTACGAAGAC
AGGAACTGAGCAAACTATAAGGGTGTTCTTTCTTCTGTACTATATATACATTTGCAACTATGAGTGACGT
GGTCAGTAAAGATCGTAAGGCATTGTTCGACTCAGCAGTATCCTTTTTAAAGGATGAGTCCATTAAAGAT
GCTCCACTTTTAAAGAAAATCGAATTTTTAAAATCCAAAGGGTTAACAGAAAAGGAGATTGAAATAGCCA
TGAAAGAGCCCAAGAAAGACGGTATCGTAGGCGATGAAGTATCGAAAAAAATTGGTAGTACTGAGAATAG
AGCCTCACAGGATATGTATCTCTATGAAGCGATGCCACCAACGCTGCCCCACAGGGATTGGAAGGACTAT
TTTGTGATGGCTACTGCCACAGCTGGGCTGTTGTATGGTGCATATGAAGTAACTAGAAGGTATGTGATAC
CAAATATTTTACCAGAAGCAAAAAGCAAGTTGAAAGATTCTTCAGACGAGGCCAGTGTCTCACCAATTGC
CGATAATGAAAGAGAAGCGGTGACTTTATTACTAGGGTATTTGGAGGATAAAGACCAATTAGACTTTTAC
TCTGGTGGTCCACTAAAGGCCCTAACTACTTTGGTGTATTCAGATAATCTAAATTTGCAAAGGAGCGCCG
CTCTGGCATTCGCAGAAATTACTGAAAAATACGTCCGTCAGGTCTCTAGAGAGGTACTGGAACCCATCTT
AATATTATTACAAAGCCAAGATCCACAGATTCAAGTGGCCGCTTGTGCAGCCTTGGGTAATTTGGCCGTT
AATAATGAAAATAAATTATTAATTGTGGAAATGGGAGGCTTAGAGCCATTAATAAACCAAATGATGGGTG
ACAATGTAGAAGTTCAATGTAATGCTGTTGGATGCATTACCAATTTAGCCACAAGGGATGACAATAAACA
TAAGATTGCTACTTCTGGTGCTTTAATTCCATTGACTAAGCTAGCTAAATCCAAACATATAAGAGTTCAG
AGAAATGCTACAGGTGCATTATTAAATATGACACATTCTGAGGAAAATAGAAAAGAATTGGTTAATGCAG
GTGCTGTGCCTGTATTGGTATCTTTACTGTCGTCCACCGATCCTGATGTTCAGTACTATTGTACTACTGC
TTTATCAAATATAGCAGTGGATGAAGCCAATCGCAAGAAGTTGGCTCAAACTGAGCCAAGATTGGTTTCC
AAATTGGTTAGTCTGATGGATTCTCCATCTTCAAGGGTAAAATGTCAAGCTACTTTGGCTTTACGAAACC
TAGCGTCCGATACAAGCTACCAATTAGAAATTGTAAGGGCTGGTGGGTTGCCTCATTTGGTAAAGTTGAT
TCAAAGTGATTCTATACCACTGGTTTTGGCTAGTGTGGCATGCATTAGAAACATTTCTATTCACCCTCTA
AATGAAGGTTTAATTGTTGATGCAGGTTTCTTAAAACCATTAGTAAGATTGTTGGACTATAAGGATTCAG
AAGAAATTCAATGTCACGCCGTATCTACTTTGAGAAATTTGGCTGCATCATCTGAAAAAAACAGAAAAGA
GTTCTTCGAAAGTGGTGCTGTCGAAAAATGTAAGGAACTGGCTCTAGATTCACCTGTTAGTGTTCAAAGT
GAAATTTCCGCATGTTTTGCTATTTTAGCCCTAGCAGATGTCTCCAAATTGGATCTACTGGAAGCAAATA
TCTTAGATGCTTTAATCCCTATGACTTTTTCCCAGAACCAAGAAGTTTCTGGTAATGCTGCTGCTGCTTT
GGCAAATCTATGTTCAAGAGTGAATAATTATACAAAAATTATTGAAGCATGGGATCGTCCGAATGAAGGC
ATTCGTGGATTTCTGATTAGATTTTTGAAAAGTGACTATGCTACCTTTGAACACATTGCGCTATGGACAA
TTTTACAATTGCTAGAAAGTCATAATGATAAAGTGGAAGATTTGGTTAAAAATGATGACGACATCATTAA
CGGAGTGAGAAAAATGGCAGATGTGACCTTTGAGCGTTTACAAAGATCAGGAATTGATGTTAAAAATCCG
GGGAGCAACAACAATCCAAGCTCGAATGATAACAACAGTAATAACAATGACACAGGATCTGAACATCAAC
CTGTAGAGGATGCAAGTTTGGAATTGTATAATATTACTCAACAGATTTTACAATTTTTACATCGGATCCC
CGGGTTAATTAACAGATCCGCCTCCTCCGAGGACGTCATCAAGGAGTTCATGCGCTTCAAGGTGCGCATG
GAGGGCTCCGTGAACGGCCACGAGTTCGAGATCGAGGGCGAGGGCGAGGGCCGCCCCTACGAGGGCACCC
AGACCGCCAAGCTGAAGGTGACCAAGGGCGGCCCCCTGCCCTTCGCCTGGGACATCCTGTCCCCTCAGTT
CCAGTACGGCTCCAAGGCCTACGTGAAGCACCCCGCCGACATCCCCGACTACTTGAAGCTGTCCTTCCCC
GAGGGCTTCAAGTGGGGGCGCGTGATGAACTTCGAGGACGGCGGCGTGGTGACCGTGACCCAGGACTCCT
CCCTGCAGGACGGCGAGTTCATCTACAAGGTGAAGCTGCGCGGCACCAACTTCCCCTCCGACGGCCCCGT
AATGCAGAAGAAGACCATGGGCTGGGAGGCCTCCACCGAGCGGATGTACCCCGAGGACGGCGCCCTGAAG
GGCGAGATCAAGATGAGGCTGAAGCTGAAGGACGGCGGCCACTACGACGCCGAGGTCAAGACCACCTACA
TGGCCAAGAAGCCCGTGCAGCTGCCCGGCGCCTACAAGACCGACATCAAGCTGGACATCACCTCCCACAA
CGAGGACTACACCATCGTGGAACAGTACGAGCGCGCCGAGGGCCGCCACTCCACCGGCGCCGGATCTTAG
GGCGCGCCACTTCTAAATAAGCGAATTTCTTATGATTTATGATTTTTATTATTAAATAAGTTATAAAAAA
AATAAGTGTATACAAATTTTAAAGTGACTCTTAGGTTTTAAAACGAAAATTCTTATTCTTGAGTAACTCT
TTCCTGTAGGTCAGGTTGCTTTCTCCCCTTTAGTGAGGGTTAATTGCGCGCTTGGCGTAATCATGGTCAT
AGCTGTTTCCTGTGTGAAATTGTTATCCGCTCACAATTCCACACAACATACGAGCCGGAAGCATAAAGTG
TAAAGCCTGGGGTGCCTAATGAGTGAGCTAACTCACATTAATTGCGTTGCGCTCACTGCCCGCTTTCCAG
TCGGGAAACCTGTCGTGCCAGCTGCATTAATGAATCGGCCAACGCGCGGGGAGAGGCGGTTTGCGTATTG
GGCGCTCTTCCGCTTCCTCGCTCACTGACTCGCTGCGCTCGGTCGTTCGGCTGCGGCGAGCGGTATCAGC
TCACTCAAAGGCGGTAATACGGTTATCCACAGAATCAGGGGATAACGCAGGAAAGAACATGTGAGCAAAA
GGCCAGCAAAAGGCCAGGAACCGTAAAAAGGCCGCGTTGCTGGCGTTTTTCCATAGGCTCCGCCCCCCTG
ACGAGCATCACAAAAATCGACGCTCAAGTCAGAGGTGGCGAAACCCGACAGGACTATAAAGATACCAGGC
GTTTCCCCCTGGAAGCTCCCTCGTGCGCTCTCCTGTTCCGACCCTGCCGCTTACCGGATACCTGTCCGCC
TTTCTCCCTTCGGGAAGCGTGGCGCTTTCTCATAGCTCACGCTGTAGGTATCTCAGTTCGGTGTAGGTCG
TTCGCTCCAAGCTGGGCTGTGTGCACGAACCCCCCGTTCAGCCCGACCGCTGCGCCTTATCCGGTAACTA
TCGTCTTGAGTCCAACCCGGTAAGACACGACTTATCGCCACTGGCAGCAGCCACTGGTAACAGGATTAGC
AGAGCGAGGTATGTAGGCGGTGCTACAGAGTTCTTGAAGTGGTGGCCTAACTACGGCTACACTAGAAGAA
CAGTATTTGGTATCTGCGCTCTGCTGAAGCCAGTTACCTTCGGAAAAAGAGTTGGTAGCTCTTGATCCGG
CAAACAAACCACCGCTGGTAGCGGTGGTTTTTTTGTTTGCAAGCAGCAGATTACGCGCAGAAAAAAAGGA
TCTCAAGAAGATCCTTTGATCTTTTCTACGGGGTCTGACGCTCAGTGGAACGAAAACTCACGTTAAGGGA
TTTTTGTCATGAGATTATCAAAAAGGATCTTCACCTAGATCCTTTTAAATTAAAAATGAAGTTTTAAATC
AATCTAAAGTATATATGAGTAAACTTGGTCTGACAGTTACCAATGCTTAATCAGTGAGGCACCTATCTCA
GCGATCTGTCTATTTCGTTCATCCATAGTTGCCTGACTCCCCGTCGTGTAGATAACTACGATACGGGAGG
GCTTACCATCTGGCCCCAGTGCTGCAATGATACCGCGAGACCCACGCTCACCGGCTCCAGATTTATCAGC
AATAAACCAGCCAGCCGGAAGGGCCGAGCGCAGAAGTGGTCCTGCAACTTTATCCGCCTCCATCCAGTCT
ATTAATTGTTGCCGGGAAGCTAGAGTAAGTAGTTCGCCAGTTAATAGTTTGCGCAACGTTGTTGCCATTG
CTACAGGCATCGTGGTGTCACGCTCGTCGTTTGGTATGGCTTCATTCAGCTCCGGTTCCCAACGATCAAG
GCGAGTTACATGATCCCCCATGTTGTGCAAAAAAGCGGTTAGCTCCTTCGGTCCTCCGATCGTTGTCAGA
AGTAAGTTGGCCGCAGTGTTATCACTCATGGTTATGGCAGCACTGCATAATTCTCTTACTGTCATGCCAT
CCGTAAGATGCTTTTCTGTGACTGGTGAGTACTCAACCAAGTCATTCTGAGAATAGTGTATGCGGCGACC
GAGTTGCTCTTGCCCGGCGTCAATACGGGATAATACCGCGCCACATAGCAGAACTTTAAAAGTGCTCATC
ATTGGAAAACGTTCTTCGGGGCGAAAACTCTCAAGGATCTTACCGCTGTTGAGATCCAGTTCGATGTAAC
CCACTCGTGCACCCAACTGATCTTCAGCATCTTTTACTTTCACCAGCGTTTCTGGGTGAGCAAAAACAGG
AAGGCAAAATGCCGCAAAAAAGGGAATAAGGGCGACACGGAAATGTTGAATACTCATACTCTTCCTTTTT
CAATATTATTGAAGCATTTATCAGGGTTATTGTCTCATGAGCGGATACATATTTGAATGTATTTAGAAAA
ATAAACAAATAGGGGTTCCGCGCACATTTCCCCGAAAAGTGCCACCTGACGTCTAAGAAACCATTATTAT
CATGACATTAACCTATAAAAATAGGCGTATCACGAGGCCCTTTCGTCTCGCGCGTTTCGGTGATGACGGT
GAAAACCTCTGAC
Features (pLannotate 1.2.2; 23 found; start..end, strand, type, name):
    101..151     +  misc_feature   bom (fragment): basis of mobility region from pBR322
    150..266     +  CDS            NFS1 (fragment): NFS1_YEAST - Also known as SPL1 From Saccharomyces cerevisiae (strain ATCC 204508 / S288c) (Baker's yeast).
    627..1721    -  CDS            LEU2: 3-isopropylmalate dehydrogenase, required for leucine biosynthesis; S. cerevisiae LEU2; yeast auxotrophic marker
   1722..2129    -  promoter       LEU2 promoter: S. cerevisiae LEU2
   2269..2346    -  CDS            YO192_YEAST (fragment): Experimental evidence at protein level: Swiss-Prot protein existence level 1. From Saccharomyces cerevisiae (strain ATCC 204508 / S288c) (Baker's yeast).
   2377..2429    +  misc_feature   bom (fragment): basis of mobility region from pBR322
   2457..2885    -  rep_origin     f1 ori (sequence partly withheld): f1 bacteriophage origin of replication; arrow indicates direction of (+) strand synthesis
   2889..3044    -  CDS            lacZα (fragment): LacZα fragment of β-galactosidase; lacZ fragment
   3052..3070    +  promoter       T7 promoter: promoter for bacteriophage T7 RNA polymerase
   3084..3218    -  CDS            YEB4_YEAST (fragment): Experimental evidence at protein level: Swiss-Prot protein existence level 1. From Saccharomyces cerevisiae (strain ATCC 204508 / S288c) (Baker's yeast).
   3435..3845    +  CDS            PEX14 (fragment): PEX14_YEAST - Experimental evidence at protein level: Swiss-Prot protein existence level 1. Component of the peroxisomal translocation machinery with PEX13 and PEX17. Interacts with both the PTS1 and PTS2 receptors. Binds directly to PEX17. From Saccharomyces cerevisiae (strain ATCC 204508 / S288c) (Baker's yeast).
   3819..5537    +  CDS            VAC8: VAC8_YEAST - Also known as YEB3. Experimental evidence at protein level: Swiss-Prot protein existence level 1. Functions in both vacuole inheritance and protein targeting from the cytoplasm to vacuole. From Saccharomyces cerevisiae (strain ATCC 204508 / S288c) (Baker's yeast).
   5565..6236    +  CDS            mRFP1: mRFP1 is a basic (constitutively fluorescent) red fluorescent protein published in 2002, derived from Discosoma sp.. It is reported to be a somewhat slowly-maturing monomer with low acid sensitivity.
   6266..6410    +  terminator     ADH1 terminator (fragment): S. cerevisiae ADH1; transcription terminator for the S. cerevisiae alcohol dehydrogenase 1 (ADH1) gene
   6412..6430    -  promoter       T3 promoter: promoter for bacteriophage T3 RNA polymerase
   6475..6491    -  protein_bind   lac operator: The lac repressor binds to the lac operator to inhibit transcription in E. coli. This inhibition can be relieved by adding lactose or isopropyl-β-D-thiogalactopyranoside (IPTG). lac repressor encoded by lacI
   6499..6529    -  promoter       lac promoter: promoter for the E. coli lac operon
   6544..6565    -  protein_bind   CAP binding site: CAP binding activates transcription in the presence of cAMP. E. coli catabolite activator protein
   6578..6670    -  CDS            lacI (fragment): lac repressor; lacI; The lac repressor binds to the lac operator to inhibit transcription in E. coli. This inhibition can be relieved by adding lactose or isopropyl-β-D-thiogalactopyranoside (IPTG).
   6853..7441    -  rep_origin     ori: high-copy-number ColE1/pMB1/pBR322/pUC origin of replication
   7612..8472    -  CDS            AmpR: β-lactamase; bla; confers resistance to ampicillin, carbenicillin, and related antibiotics
   8473..8577    -  promoter       AmpR promoter: bla
   8672..8707    +  CDS            rop (fragment): Rop protein, which maintains plasmids at low copy number; rop
