[The description below was written by a language model from this plasmid's Addgene catalogue record and pLannotate feature annotations shown in this document.]
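Description:
pRS405 PEX14-VAC8-RFP is a yeast integrating expression plasmid built on the pRS405 backbone. No yeast replication origin or centromere is annotated, consistent with an integrative vector, and the depositor notes that it is linearized with AflII before use, presumably to direct chromosomal integration by homologous recombination. Yeast transformants are selected through the LEU2 auxotrophic marker, which is present with its own promoter. In E. coli the plasmid is maintained by a high-copy ColE1/pUC-type origin and selected with ampicillin through the AmpR β-lactamase gene. An f1 origin, lacZα remnants, and flanking T7 and T3 promoters are carried over from the pBluescript-derived cloning region. Short fragments annotated as other yeast genes most likely reflect genomic sequence flanking LEU2 and the VAC8 promoter. The catalogue lists a total size of 8720 bp, slightly larger than the 8,708 nt sequenced record.

The payload is a chimeric Saccharomyces cerevisiae VAC8 gene expressed from the native VAC8 promoter. The first 21 bp of the VAC8 open reading frame have been replaced by the first 390 bp of PEX14, which include the PEX14 transmembrane domain. The fusion continues in frame into a C-terminal mRFP1 tag and ends at an ADH1 terminator fragment. Vac8 normally acts in vacuole inheritance and cytoplasm-to-vacuole targeting. Swapping its extreme N terminus for the Pex14 membrane anchor is intended to relocate it to peroxisomes, where the red fluorescent tag allows its position to be checked by microscopy. The associated study concerns the role of Vac8 in placing the phagophore assembly site at the vacuole during nitrogen starvation-induced autophagy, so the construct serves as a tool for asking what follows when Vac8 is artificially mislocalized.
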