Addgene plasmid #166844: pRS405 PEX14-VAC8-RFP
Purpose: Expresses Peroxisome localized Vac8-RFP in yeasts. Made replacing the first 21 base pairs of the VAC8 ORF with the first 390 base pairs from the PEX14 ORF
Depositing lab: Daniel Klionsky. Depositing organization: University of Michigan. Publication: Vac8 determines phagophore assembly site vacuolar localization during nitrogen starvation-induced autophagy. Gatica D, Wen X, Cheong H, Klionsky DJ. Autophagy. 2020 Jun 8. doi: 10.1080/15548627.2020.1776474. PubMed 32508216.
Backbone
  Vector backbone: pRS405
  Total vector size (bp): 8720
  Vector type: Yeast Expression
  Selectable markers: LEU2
Growth in bacteria
  Bacterial resistance: Ampicillin, 100 μg/mL
  Growth temperature: 37°C
  Growth strain: DH5alpha
  Copy number: Unknown
Gene/Insert
  Gene/Insert name: VAC8
  Species: S. cerevisiae (budding yeast)
  Insert size (bp): 3367
  Mutation: PEX14 transmembrane domain
  Entrez Gene: VAC8 (a.k.a. YEL013W, YEB3); PEX14 (a.k.a. YGL153W)
  Promoter: VAC8 promoter
  Tag / fusion protein: RFP (C terminal on insert); PEX14 transmembrane domain (N terminal on insert)
  Cloning method: Ligation Independent Cloning
  Sequencing primers: 5′ M13F; 3′ M13R
Terms and licenses: Academic/Nonprofit Terms; Industry Terms: Not Available to Industry
Depositor comments: Linearize with AflII
How to cite: pRS405 PEX14-VAC8-RFP was a gift from Daniel Klionsky (Addgene plasmid # 166844 ; http://n2t.net/addgene:166844 ; RRID:Addgene_166844)
